Addgene plasmid #98222: UKNP3.2.1
Purpose: Expression of HCV E1E2 genes cloned from patient serum. United Kingdom Nottingham Panel x.xx.xx (genotype.patient number.clone number)
Depositing lab: Jonathan Ball. Depositing organization: University of Nottingham. Publication: A Diverse Panel of Hepatitis C Virus Glycoproteins for Use in Vaccine Research Reveals Extremes of Monoclonal Antibody Neutralization Resistance. Urbanowicz RA, McClure CP, Brown RJ, Tsoleridis T, Persson MA, Krey T, Irving WL, Ball JK, Tarr AW. J Virol. 2015 Dec 23;90(7):3288-301. doi: 10.1128/JVI.02700-15. PubMed 26699643.
Backbone
  Vector backbone: pCR3
  Backbone manufacturer: Invitrogen
  Vector type: Mammalian Expression
Growth in bacteria
  Bacterial resistance: Ampicillin, 100 μg/mL
  Growth temperature: 37°C
  Growth strain: DH5alpha
  Copy number: High Copy
Gene/Insert
  Gene/Insert name: HCV E1E2 (alt name: UKNP3.2.1)
  Species: Hepatitis C virus
  Insert size (bp): 1752
  GenBank ID: KU285218.1
  Cloning method: Unknown
  Sequencing primers: 5′ T7F; 3′ bGHR
Terms and licenses: Academic/Nonprofit Terms; Industry Terms: Not Available to Industry
How to cite: UKNP3.2.1 was a gift from Jonathan Ball (Addgene plasmid # 98222 ; http://n2t.net/addgene:98222 ; RRID:Addgene_98222)
