[The description below was written by a language model from this plasmid's Addgene catalogue record and pLannotate feature annotations shown in this document.]
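Description:
UKNP3.2.1 is a mammalian expression plasmid built on the Invitrogen pCR3 backbone that carries the E1E2 envelope glycoprotein region of hepatitis C virus, cloned from patient serum. The name follows the United Kingdom Nottingham Panel convention of genotype, patient number and clone number, so this is clone 1 from patient 2 of genotype 3. The insert is recorded as about 1.75 kb. In both available sequence records (an NGS-derived one of 6,826 nt and a depositor one of 6,820 nt, with essentially identical feature layouts) it is annotated as a fragment of the HCV polyprotein. The automated annotation text attached to that hit describes the NS2 protease, but this is generic text for the polyprotein reference entry and not a description of the cloned region, which the catalogue identifies as E1E2.

Expression in mammalian cells is driven by the human cytomegalovirus immediate-early enhancer and promoter and terminated by the bovine growth hormone polyadenylation signal. A T7 promoter sits just upstream of the insert, allowing in vitro transcription and serving as a sequencing primer site. A short match to an HIV-1 LTR between the CMV and T7 promoters is probably an incidental annotation hit. The backbone also carries an SV40 early promoter driving NeoR/KanR with an HSV TK polyadenylation signal, which permits G418 selection of transfected cells. In bacteria the plasmid is maintained at high copy through a ColE1/pUC-type origin with ampicillin selection, and an f1 origin is also present.

The plasmid belongs to a diverse panel of patient-derived HCV glycoproteins assembled for vaccine research and for assessing sensitivity or resistance to neutralizing monoclonal antibodies.
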