Features (pLannotate 1.2.2; 17 found; start..end, strand, type, name):
      8..1762    +  CDS            POLG_HCVGL (fragment): Experimental evidence at protein level: Swiss-Prot protein existence level 1. [Protease NS2]: Cysteine protease required for the proteolytic auto-cleavage between the non-structural proteins NS2 and NS3 (By similarity). The N-terminus of NS3 is required for the function of NS2 protease (active region NS2-3) (By similarity). Promotes the initiation of viral particle assembly by mediating the interaction between structural and non-structural proteins (By similarity). From Hepatitis C virus (isolate Glasgow) (HCV).
   1842..2066    +  polyA_signal   bGH poly(A) signal: bovine growth hormone polyadenylation signal
   2070..2088    +  promoter       SV40 promoter (fragment): SV40 enhancer and early promoter
   2198..2786    -  rep_origin     ori: high-copy-number ColE1/pMB1/pBR322/pUC origin of replication
   3008..3024    +  polyA_signal   bGH poly(A) signal (fragment): bovine growth hormone polyadenylation signal
   3115..3162    -  polyA_signal   HSV TK poly(A) signal: herpes simplex virus thymidine kinase polyadenylation signal (Cole and Stacy, 1985)
   3221..3373    -  CDS            ble (fragment): BLE_KLEPN - Experimental evidence at protein level: Swiss-Prot protein existence level 1. Binding protein with a strong affinity to the bleomycin family of antibiotics. Binds to CL990; an antimitotic-antibiotic compound. From Klebsiella pneumoniae.
   3394..4182    -  CDS            NeoR/KanR: aminoglycoside phosphotransferase confers resistance to neomycin, kanamycin, and G418 (Geneticin®)
   4217..4574    -  promoter       SV40 promoter: SV40 enhancer and early promoter
   4576..4593    -  promoter       AmpR promoter (fragment): bla
   4634..5494    -  CDS            AmpR: β-lactamase; bla; confers resistance to ampicillin, carbenicillin, and related antibiotics
   5495..5599    -  promoter       AmpR promoter: bla
   5626..6054    +  rep_origin     f1 ori (sequence partly withheld): f1 bacteriophage origin of replication; arrow indicates direction of (+) strand synthesis
   6093..6472    +  enhancer       CMV enhancer: human cytomegalovirus immediate early enhancer
   6473..6676    +  promoter       CMV promoter: human cytomegalovirus (CMV) immediate early promoter
   6672..6705    +  LTR            5' LTR (truncated) (fragment): truncated 5' long terminal repeat (LTR) from HIV-1
   6721..6739    +  promoter       T7 promoter: promoter for bacteriophage T7 RNA polymerase
>Addgene plasmid #98222 | UKNP3.2.1 | depositor full sequence | sequence record 180070 | UKNP3.2.1 sequence 6820 bps
CACCATGGGTTGCTCTTTCTCTATCTTCCTCCTTGCCCTGTTCTCTTGTTTGATCCATCCAGCAGCCAGT
TTAGAGTGGCGGAATACGTCCGGCCTCTATGTCCTTACCAACGACTGTCCCAATAGCAGTATTGTGTACG
AGGCTGACGACGTTATCCTGCACACACCCGGCTGTATACCCTGTGTTCAGGACGGCAACATATCTAGGTG
CTGGACCCCAGTGACACCTACAGTGGCGGTCAGGTACGTCGGAGCAACCACCGCTTCGGTACGCAGTCAT
GTGGATCTGTTAGTGGGCGCGGCCACGATGTGCTCTGCGCTCTATGTAGGTGACATGTGCGGGGCCGTCT
TCCTCGTGGGACAAGCCTTCACATTCAGACCTCGTCGCCATCAAACGGTCCAGACCTGTAACTGCTCACT
GTACCCAGGCCATCTTTCAGGACATCGAATGGCTTGGGATATGATGATGAATTGGTCCCCCGCCGTGGGT
ATGGTGGTAGCACACGTCCTGCGTCTGCCCCAGACCTTATTCGACATATTGGCCGGGGCCCATTGGGGCA
TCTTGGCGGGTCTCGCCTATTATTCCATGCAGGGCAACTGGGCCAAGGTTGGTATCATCCTGGTTATGTT
TTCCGGGGTCGATGCCGTTACGTACATCACTGGTGGCACTGCAGCTCGTGGGGCCCATGGGCTTGCTAGC
TTATTCAGTCCGGGCGCCAGCCAGCGCCTGGAGCTGATCAACACCAATGGCTCGTGGCACATCAACAGGA
CTGCCCTCAACTGCAATGAGTCCATAAACACAGGGTTCTTAGCTGGGTTGTTTTATTATCATAAGTTCAA
CTCTACTGGATGTCCCCAAAGGCTCAGCAGCTGCAAGCCCATCACTTTCTTCAGGCAGGGGTGGGGCCCC
TTGACAGATGCCAACATCACCGGCCCTTCTGATGACAAACCGTACTGCTGGCACTACGCACCTAGACCTT
GTGACACTGTTAAAGCAGCAACTGTCTGCGGTCCTGTGTACTGCTTCACACCATCGCCAGTGGTTGTAGG
CACTACTGATCCTAAGGGCGCTCCAACCTATAACTGGGGCGAGAATGAGACAGACGTGTTCCTGCTGAAG
TCCTTGCGGCCTCCTAGTGGTCGGTGGTTTGGGTGCACGTGGATGAACTCCACGGGGTTTGTCAAGACGT
GCGGAGGTCCCCCTTGTGACATCTATGGGGGTGGGGGGAGATCCACCAATGGTTCAGACCTCTTCTGCCC
CACCGACTGCTTCAGGAAACATCCTGAGGCCACATACAGCCGGTGCGGCTCGGGGCCCTGGTTGACACCT
CGATGCATGGTCGACTATCCATACCGGCTTTGGCATTACCCATGTACAGTCAATTTTACACTGTTCAAGG
TGAGGATGTTTGTGGGTGGGTTTGAGCATCGGTTTACCGCCGCTTGCAACTGGACTAGGGGGGAGCGCTG
CGATATCGAGGATCGTGACCGCAGCGAGCAACATCCCCTGCTGCATTCAACAACTGAGCTTGCCATACTG
CCTTGCTCTTTCACGCCCATGCCCGCATTGTCAACAGGGTTAATACACCTCCACCAAAACATCGTGGATG
TCCAATACCTTTATGGCGTTGGATCTGGCATGGTGGGATGGGCGTTGAAATGGGAATTTGTCATCCTCGT
TTTCCTCCTCCTAGCAGATGCACGCGTGTGCGTTGCCCTTTGGTTGATGCTGATGATATCACAGGCAGAA
GCATAATTGGAAGCCGAATTCTGCAGATATCCAGCACAGTGGCGGCCGCTCGAGTCTAGAGGGCCCGTTT
AAACCCGCTGATCAGCCTCGACTGTGCCTTCTAGTTGCCAGCCATCTGTTGTTTGCCCCTCCCCCGTGCC
TTCCTTGACCCTGGAAGGTGCCACTCCCACTGTCCTTTCCTAATAAAATGAGGAAATTGCATCGCATTGT
CTGAGTAGGTGTCATTCTATTCTGGGGGGTGGGGTGGGGCAGGACAGCAAGGGGGAGGATTGGGAAGACA
ATAGCAGGCATGCTGGGGATGCGGTGGGCTCTATGGCTTCTGAGGCGGAAAGAACCAGTGGCGGTAATAC
GGTTATCCACAGAATCAGGGGATAACGCAGGAAAGAACATGTGAGCAAAAGGCCAGCAAAAGGCCAGGAA
CCGTAAAAAGGCCGCGTTGCTGGCGTTTTTCCATAGGCTCCGCCCCCCTGACGAGCATCACAAAAATCGA
CGCTCAAGTCAGAGGTGGCGAAACCCGACAGGACTATAAAGATACCAGGCGTTTCCCCCTGGAAGCTCCC
TCGTGCGCTCTCCTGTTCCGACCCTGCCGCTTACCGGATACCTGTCCGCCTTTCTCCCTTCGGGAAGCGT
GGCGCTTTCTCATAGCTCACGCTGTAGGTATCTCAGTTCGGTGTAGGTCGTTCGCTCCAAGCTGGGCTGT
GTGCACGAACCCCCCGTTCAGCCCGACCGCTGCGCCTTATCCGGTAACTATCGTCTTGAGTCCAACCCGG
TAAGACACGACTTATCGCCACTGGCAGCAGCCACTGGTAACAGGATTAGCAGAGCGAGGTATGTAGGCGG
TGCTACAGAGTTCTTGAAGTGGTGGCCTAACTACGGCTACACTAGAAGGACAGTATTTGGTATCTGCGCT
CTGCTGAAGCCAGTTACCTTCGGAAAAAGAGTTGGTAGCTCTTGATCCGGCAAACAAACCACCGCTGGTA
GCGGTGGTTTTTTTGTTTGCAAGCAGCAGATTACGCGCAGAAAAAAAGGATCTCAAGAAGATCCTTTGAT
CTTTTCTACGGGGTCTGACGCTCAGTGGAACGAAAACTCACGTTAAGGGATTTTGGTCATGAGATTATCA
AAAAGGATCTTCACCTAGATCCTTTTAAATTAAAAATGAAGTTTTAAATCAATCTAAAGTATATATGAGT
AACCTGAGGCTATGGCAGGGCCTGCCGCCCCGACGTTGGCTGCGAGCCCTGGGCCTTCACCCGAACTTGG
GGGGTGGGGTGGGGAAAAGGAAGAAACGCGGGCGTATTGGCCCCAATGGGGTCTCGGTGGGGTATCGACA
GAGTGCCAGCCCTGGGACCGAACCCCGCGTTTATGAACAAACGACCCAACACCGTGCGTTTTATTCTGTC
TTTTTATTGCCGTCATAGCGCGGGTTCCTTCCGGTATTGTCTCCTTCCGTGTTTCAGTTAGCCTCCCCCT
AGGGTGGGCGAAGAACTCCAGCATGAGATCCCCGCGCTGGAGGATCATCCAGCCGGCGTCCCGGAAAACG
ATTCCGAAGCCCAACCTTTCATAGAAGGCGGCGGTGGAATCGAAATCTCGTGATGGCAGGTTGGGCGTCG
CTTGGTCGGTCATTTCGAACCCCAGAGTCCCGCTCAGAAGAACTCGTCAAGAAGGCGATAGAAGGCGATG
CGCTGCGAATCGGGAGCGGCGATACCGTAAAGCACGAGGAAGCGGTCAGCCCATTCGCCGCCAAGCTCTT
CAGCAATATCACGGGTAGCCAACGCTATGTCCTGATAGCGGTCCGCCACACCCAGCCGGCCACAGTCGAT
GAATCCAGAAAAGCGGCCATTTTCCACCATGATATTCGGCAAGCAGGCATCGCCATGGGTCACGACGAGA
TCCTCGCCGTCGGGCATGCTCGCCTTGAGCCTGGCGAACAGTTCGGCTGGCGCGAGCCCCTGATGCTCTT
GATCATCCTGATCGACAAGACCGGCTTCCATCCGAGTACGTGCTCGCTCGATGCGATGTTTCGCTTGGTG
GTCGAATGGGCAGGTAGCCGGATCAAGCGTATGCAGCCGCCGCATTGCATCAGCCATGATGGATACTTTC
TCGGCAGGAGCAAGGTGAGATGACAGGAGATCCTGCCCCGGCACTTCGCCCAATAGCAGCCAGTCCCTTC
CCGCTTCAGTGACAACGTCGAGCACAGCTGCGCAAGGAACGCCCGTCGTGGCCAGCCACGATAGCCGCGC
TGCCTCGTCTTGCAGTTCATTCAGGGCACCGGACAGGTCGGTCTTGACAAAAAGAACCGGGCGCCCCTGC
GCTGACAGCCGGAACACGGCGGCATCAGAGCAGCCGATTGTCTGTTGTGCCCAGTCATAGCCGAATAGCC
TCTCCACCCAAGCGGCCGGAGAACCTGCGTGCAATCCATCTTGTTCAATCATGCGAAACGATCCTCATCC
TGTCTCTTGATCGATCTTTGCAAAAGCCTAGGCCTCCAAAAAAGCCTCCTCACTACTTCTGGAATAGCTC
AGAGGCCGAGGCGGCCTCGGCCTCTGCATAAATAAAAAAAATTAGTCAGCCATGGGGCGGAGAATGGGCG
GAACTGGGCGGAGTTAGGGGCGGGATGGGCGGAGTTAGGGGCGGGACTATGGTTGCTGACTAATTGAGAT
GCATGCTTTGCATACTTCTGCCTGCTGGGGAGCCTGGGGACTTTCCACACCTGGTTGCTGACTAATTGAG
ATGCATGCTTTGCATACTTCTGCCTGCTGGGGAGCCTGGGGACTTTCCACACCCTAACTGACACACATTC
CACAGCTGGTTCTTTCCGCCTCAGGACTCTTCCTTTTTCAATAAATCAATCTAAAGTATATATGAGTAAA
CTTGGTCTGACAGTTACCAATGCTTAATCAGTGAGGCACCTATCTCAGCGATCTGTCTATTTCGTTCATC
CATAGTTGCCTGACTCCCCGTCGTGTAGATAACTACGATACGGGAGGGCTTACCATCTGGCCCCAGTGCT
GCAATGATACCGCGAGACCCACGCTCACCGGCTCCAGATTTATCAGCAATAAACCAGCCAGCCGGAAGGG
CCGAGCGCAGAAGTGGTCCTGCAACTTTATCCGCCTCCATCCAGTCTATTAATTGTTGCCGGGAAGCTAG
AGTAAGTAGTTCGCCAGTTAATAGTTTGCGCAACGTTGTTGCCATTGCTACAGGCATCGTGGTGTCACGC
TCGTCGTTTGGTATGGCTTCATTCAGCTCCGGTTCCCAACGATCAAGGCGAGTTACATGATCCCCCATGT
TGTGCAAAAAAGCGGTTAGCTCCTTCGGTCCTCCGATCGTTGTCAGAAGTAAGTTGGCCGCAGTGTTATC
ACTCATGGTTATGGCAGCACTGCATAATTCTCTTACTGTCATGCCATCCGTAAGATGCTTTTCTGTGACT
GGTGAGTACTCAACCAAGTCATTCTGAGAATAGTGTATGCGGCGACCGAGTTGCTCTTGCCCGGCGTCAA
TACGGGATAATACCGCGCCACATAGCAGAACTTTAAAAGTGCTCATCATTGGAAAACGTTCTTCGGGGCG
AAAACTCTCAAGGATCTTACCGCTGTTGAGATCCAGTTCGATGTAACCCACTCGTGCACCCAACTGATCT
TCAGCATCTTTTACTTTCACCAGCGTTTCTGGGTGAGCAAAAACAGGAAGGCAAAATGCCGCAAAAAAGG
GAATAAGGGCGACACGGAAATGTTGAATACTCATACTCTTCCTTTTTCAATATTATTGAAGCATTTATCA
GGGTTATTGTCTCATGAGCGGATACATATTTGAATGTATTTAGAAAAATAAACAAATAGGGGTTCCGCGC
ACATTTCCCCGAAAAGTGCCACCTG
[124 nt withheld, positions 5626-5749]
C
[91 nt withheld, positions 5751-5841]
A
[49 nt withheld, positions 5843-5891]
CCTTTGACGTTGGAGTCCACGTTCTTT
[37 nt withheld, positions 5919-5955]
ACCCTATCTCGGTCTATTCTTTTGATTTATAAGGGATTTTGCCGATTTCGGCCTATTGGTTAAAAAATGA
GCTGATTTAACAAAAATTTAACGCGAATTTTAACAAAATATTAACGCTTACAATTTACGCGCGCGTTGAC
ATTGATTATTGACTAGTTATTAATAGTAATCAATTACGGGGTCATTAGTTCATAGCCCATATATGGAGTT
CCGCGTTACATAACTTACGGTAAATGGCCCGCCTGGCTGACCGCCCAACGACCCCCGCCCATTGACGTCA
ATAATGACGTATGTTCCCATAGTAACGCCAATAGGGACTTTCCATTGACGTCAATGGGTGGACTATTTAC
GGTAAACTGCCCACTTGGCAGTACATCAAGTGTATCATATGCCAAGTACGCCCCCTATTGACGTCAATGA
CGGTAAATGGCCCGCCTGGCATTATGCCCAGTACATGACCTTATGGGACTTTCCTACTTGGCAGTACATC
TACGTATTAGTCATCGCTATTACCATGGTGATGCGGTTTTGGCAGTACATCAATGGGCGTGGATAGCGGT
TTGACTCACGGGGATTTCCAAGTCTCCACCCCATTGACGTCAATGGGAGTTTGTTTTGGCACCAAAATCA
ACGGGACTTTCCAAAATGTCGTAACAACTCCGCCCCATTGACGCAAATGGGCGGTAGGCGTGTACGGTGG
GAGGTCTATATAAGCAGAGCTCTCTGGCTAACTAGAGAACCCACTGCTTACTGGCTTATCGAAATTAATA
CGACTCACTATAGGGAGACCCAAGCTGGCTAGCGTTTAAACTTAAGCTTGGTACCGAGCTCGGATCCACT
AGTCCAGTGTGGTGGAATTCGGCTT
