Features (pLannotate 1.2.2; 17 found; start..end, strand, type, name):
      1..1755    +  CDS            POLG_HCVGL (fragment): Experimental evidence at protein level: Swiss-Prot protein existence level 1. [Protease NS2]: Cysteine protease required for the proteolytic auto-cleavage between the non-structural proteins NS2 and NS3 (By similarity). The N-terminus of NS3 is required for the function of NS2 protease (active region NS2-3) (By similarity). Promotes the initiation of viral particle assembly by mediating the interaction between structural and non-structural proteins (By similarity). From Hepatitis C virus (isolate Glasgow) (HCV).
   1835..2059    +  polyA_signal   bGH poly(A) signal: bovine growth hormone polyadenylation signal
   2063..2081    +  promoter       SV40 promoter (fragment): SV40 enhancer and early promoter
   2191..2779    -  rep_origin     ori: high-copy-number ColE1/pMB1/pBR322/pUC origin of replication
   3001..3017    +  polyA_signal   bGH poly(A) signal (fragment): bovine growth hormone polyadenylation signal
   3108..3155    -  polyA_signal   HSV TK poly(A) signal: herpes simplex virus thymidine kinase polyadenylation signal (Cole and Stacy, 1985)
   3214..3366    -  CDS            ble (fragment): BLE_KLEPN - Experimental evidence at protein level: Swiss-Prot protein existence level 1. Binding protein with a strong affinity to the bleomycin family of antibiotics. Binds to CL990; an antimitotic-antibiotic compound. From Klebsiella pneumoniae.
   3387..4181    -  CDS            NeoR/KanR: aminoglycoside phosphotransferase from Tn5; aph(3')-II (or nptII); confers resistance to neomycin, kanamycin, and G418 (Geneticin®)
   4216..4573    -  promoter       SV40 promoter: SV40 enhancer and early promoter
   4575..4592    -  promoter       AmpR promoter (fragment): bla
   4633..5493    -  CDS            AmpR: β-lactamase; bla; confers resistance to ampicillin, carbenicillin, and related antibiotics
   5494..5598    -  promoter       AmpR promoter: bla
   5625..6053    +  rep_origin     f1 ori (sequence partly withheld): f1 bacteriophage origin of replication; arrow indicates direction of (+) strand synthesis
   6092..6471    +  enhancer       CMV enhancer: human cytomegalovirus immediate early enhancer
   6472..6675    +  promoter       CMV promoter: human cytomegalovirus (CMV) immediate early promoter
   6671..6704    +  LTR            5' LTR (truncated) (fragment): truncated 5' long terminal repeat (LTR) from HIV-1
   6720..6738    +  promoter       T7 promoter: promoter for bacteriophage T7 RNA polymerase
>Addgene plasmid #98222 | UKNP3.2.1 | addgene full sequence | sequence record 189986 | Addgene NGS Result
GGTTGCTCTTTCTCTATCTTCCTCCTTGCCCTGTTCTCTTGTTTGATCCATCCAGCAGCCAGTTTAGAGT
GGCGGAATACGTCCGGCCTCTATGTCCTTACCAACGACTGTCCCAATAGCAGTATTGTGTACGAGGCTGA
CGACGTTATCCTGCACACACCCGGCTGTATACCCTGTGTTCAGGACGGCAACATATCTAGGTGCTGGACC
CCAGTGACACCTACAGTGGCGGTCAGGTACGTCGGAGCAACCACCGCTTCGGTACGCAGTCATGTGGATC
TGTTAGTGGGCGCGGCCACGATGTGCTCTGCGCTCTATGTAGGTGACATGTGCGGGGCCGTCTTCCTCGT
GGGACAAGCCTTCACATTCAGACCTCGTCGCCATCAAACGGTCCAGACCTGTAACTGCTCACTGTACCCA
GGCCATCTTTCAGGACATCGAATGGCTTGGGATATGATGATGAATTGGTCCCCCGCCGTGGGTATGGTGG
TAGCACACGTCCTGCGTCTGCCCCAGACCTTATTCGACATATTGGCCGGGGCCCATTGGGGCATCTTGGC
GGGTCTCGCCTATTATTCCATGCAGGGCAACTGGGCCAAGGTTGGTATCATCCTGGTTATGTTTTCCGGG
GTCGATGCCGTTACGTACATCACTGGTGGCACTGCAGCTCGTGGGGCCCATGGGCTTGCTAGCTTATTCA
GTCCGGGCGCCAGCCAGCGCCTGGAGCTGATCAACACCAATGGCTCGTGGCACATCAACAGGACTGCCCT
CAACTGCAATGAGTCCATAAACACAGGGTTCTTAGCTGGGTTGTTTTATTATCATAAGTTCAACTCTACT
GGATGTCCCCAAAGGCTCAGCAGCTGCAAGCCCATCACTTTCTTCAGGCAGGGGTGGGGCCCCTTGACAG
ATGCCAACATCACCGGCCCTTCTGATGACAAACCGTACTGCTGGCACTACGCACCTAGACCTTGTGACAC
TGTTAAAGCAGCAACTGTCTGCGGTCCTGTGTACTGCTTCACACCATCGCCAGTGGTTGTAGGCACTACT
GATCCTAAGGGCGCTCCAACCTATAACTGGGGCGAGAATGAGACAGACGTGTTCCTGCTGAAGTCCTTGC
GGCCTCCTAGTGGTCGGTGGTTTGGGTGCACGTGGATGAACTCCACGGGGTTTGTCAAGACGTGCGGAGG
TCCCCCTTGTGACATCTATGGGGGTGGGGGGAGATCCACCAATGGTTCAGACCTCTTCTGCCCCACCGAC
TGCTTCAGGAAACATCCTGAGGCCACATACAGCCGGTGCGGCTCGGGGCCCTGGTTGACACCTCGATGCA
TGGTCGACTATCCATACCGGCTTTGGCATTACCCATGTACAGTCAATTTTACACTGTTCAAGGTGAGGAT
GTTTGTGGGTGGGTTTGAGCATCGGTTTACCGCCGCTTGCAACTGGACTAGGGGGGAGCGCTGCGATATC
GAGGATCGTGACCGCAGCGAGCAACATCCCCTGCTGCATTCAACAACTGAGCTTGCCATACTGCCTTGCT
CTTTCACGCCCATGCCCGCATTGTCAACAGGGTTAATACACCTCCACCAAAACATCGTGGATGTCCAATA
CCTTTATGGCGTTGGATCTGGCATGGTGGGATGGGCGTTGAAATGGGAATTTGTCATCCTCGTTTTCCTC
CTCCTAGCAGATGCACGCGTGTGCGTTGCCCTTTGGTTGATGCTGATGATATCACAGGCAGAAGCATAAT
TGGAAGCCGAATTCTGCAGATATCCAGCACAGTGGCGGCCGCTCGAGTCTAGAGGGCCCGTTTAAACCCG
CTGATCAGCCTCGACTGTGCCTTCTAGTTGCCAGCCATCTGTTGTTTGCCCCTCCCCCGTGCCTTCCTTG
ACCCTGGAAGGTGCCACTCCCACTGTCCTTTCCTAATAAAATGAGGAAATTGCATCGCATTGTCTGAGTA
GGTGTCATTCTATTCTGGGGGGTGGGGTGGGGCAGGACAGCAAGGGGGAGGATTGGGAAGACAATAGCAG
GCATGCTGGGGATGCGGTGGGCTCTATGGCTTCTGAGGCGGAAAGAACCAGTGGCGGTAATACGGTTATC
CACAGAATCAGGGGATAACGCAGGAAAGAACATGTGAGCAAAAGGCCAGCAAAAGGCCAGGAACCGTAAA
AAGGCCGCGTTGCTGGCGTTTTTCCATAGGCTCCGCCCCCCTGACGAGCATCACAAAAATCGACGCTCAA
GTCAGAGGTGGCGAAACCCGACAGGACTATAAAGATACCAGGCGTTTCCCCCTGGAAGCTCCCTCGTGCG
CTCTCCTGTTCCGACCCTGCCGCTTACCGGATACCTGTCCGCCTTTCTCCCTTCGGGAAGCGTGGCGCTT
TCTCATAGCTCACGCTGTAGGTATCTCAGTTCGGTGTAGGTCGTTCGCTCCAAGCTGGGCTGTGTGCACG
AACCCCCCGTTCAGCCCGACCGCTGCGCCTTATCCGGTAACTATCGTCTTGAGTCCAACCCGGTAAGACA
CGACTTATCGCCACTGGCAGCAGCCACTGGTAACAGGATTAGCAGAGCGAGGTATGTAGGCGGTGCTACA
GAGTTCTTGAAGTGGTGGCCTAACTACGGCTACACTAGAAGAACAGTATTTGGTATCTGCGCTCTGCTGA
AGCCAGTTACCTTCGGAAAAAGAGTTGGTAGCTCTTGATCCGGCAAACAAACCACCGCTGGTAGCGGTGG
TTTTTTTGTTTGCAAGCAGCAGATTACGCGCAGAAAAAAAGGATCTCAAGAAGATCCTTTGATCTTTTCT
ACGGGGTCTGACGCTCAGTGGAACGAAAACTCACGTTAAGGGATTTTGGTCATGAGATTATCAAAAAGGA
TCTTCACCTAGATCCTTTTAAATTAAAAATGAAGTTTTAAATCAATCTAAAGTATATATGAGTAACCTGA
GGCTATGGCAGGGCCTGCCGCCCCGACGTTGGCTGCGAGCCCTGGGCCTTCACCCGAACTTGGGGGGTGG
GGTGGGGAAAAGGAAGAAACGCGGGCGTATTGGCCCCAATGGGGTCTCGGTGGGGTATCGACAGAGTGCC
AGCCCTGGGACCGAACCCCGCGTTTATGAACAAACGACCCAACACCGTGCGTTTTATTCTGTCTTTTTAT
TGCCGTCATAGCGCGGGTTCCTTCCGGTATTGTCTCCTTCCGTGTTTCAGTTAGCCTCCCCCTAGGGTGG
GCGAAGAACTCCAGCATGAGATCCCCGCGCTGGAGGATCATCCAGCCGGCGTCCCGGAAAACGATTCCGA
AGCCCAACCTTTCATAGAAGGCGGCGGTGGAATCGAAATCTCGTGATGGCAGGTTGGGCGTCGCTTGGTC
GGTCATTTCGAACCCCAGAGTCCCGCTCAGAAGAACTCGTCAAGAAGGCGATAGAAGGCGATGCGCTGCG
AATCGGGAGCGGCGATACCGTAAAGCACGAGGAAGCGGTCAGCCCATTCGCCGCCAAGCTCTTCAGCAAT
ATCACGGGTAGCCAACGCTATGTCCTGATAGCGGTCCGCCACACCCAGCCGGCCACAGTCGATGAATCCA
GAAAAGCGGCCATTTTCCACCATGATATTCGGCAAGCAGGCATCGCCATGGGTCACGACGAGATCCTCGC
CGTCGGGCATGCTCGCCTTGAGCCTGGCGAACAGTTCGGCTGGCGCGAGCCCCTGATGCTCTTCGTCCAG
ATCATCCTGATCGACAAGACCGGCTTCCATCCGAGTACGTGCTCGCTCGATGCGATGTTTCGCTTGGTGG
TCGAATGGGCAGGTAGCCGGATCAAGCGTATGCAGCCGCCGCATTGCATCAGCCATGATGGATACTTTCT
CGGCAGGAGCAAGGTGAGATGACAGGAGATCCTGCCCCGGCACTTCGCCCAATAGCAGCCAGTCCCTTCC
CGCTTCAGTGACAACGTCGAGCACAGCTGCGCAAGGAACGCCCGTCGTGGCCAGCCACGATAGCCGCGCT
GCCTCGTCTTGCAGTTCATTCAGGGCACCGGACAGGTCGGTCTTGACAAAAAGAACCGGGCGCCCCTGCG
CTGACAGCCGGAACACGGCGGCATCAGAGCAGCCGATTGTCTGTTGTGCCCAGTCATAGCCGAATAGCCT
CTCCACCCAAGCGGCCGGAGAACCTGCGTGCAATCCATCTTGTTCAATCATGCGAAACGATCCTCATCCT
GTCTCTTGATCGATCTTTGCAAAAGCCTAGGCCTCCAAAAAAGCCTCCTCACTACTTCTGGAATAGCTCA
GAGGCCGAGGCGGCCTCGGCCTCTGCATAAATAAAAAAAATTAGTCAGCCATGGGGCGGAGAATGGGCGG
AACTGGGCGGAGTTAGGGGCGGGATGGGCGGAGTTAGGGGCGGGACTATGGTTGCTGACTAATTGAGATG
CATGCTTTGCATACTTCTGCCTGCTGGGGAGCCTGGGGACTTTCCACACCTGGTTGCTGACTAATTGAGA
TGCATGCTTTGCATACTTCTGCCTGCTGGGGAGCCTGGGGACTTTCCACACCCTAACTGACACACATTCC
ACAGCTGGTTCTTTCCGCCTCAGGACTCTTCCTTTTTCAATAAATCAATCTAAAGTATATATGAGTAAAC
TTGGTCTGACAGTTACCAATGCTTAATCAGTGAGGCACCTATCTCAGCGATCTGTCTATTTCGTTCATCC
ATAGTTGCCTGACTCCCCGTCGTGTAGATAACTACGATACGGGAGGGCTTACCATCTGGCCCCAGTGCTG
CAATGATACCGCGAGACCCACGCTCACCGGCTCCAGATTTATCAGCAATAAACCAGCCAGCCGGAAGGGC
CGAGCGCAGAAGTGGTCCTGCAACTTTATCCGCCTCCATCCAGTCTATTAATTGTTGCCGGGAAGCTAGA
GTAAGTAGTTCGCCAGTTAATAGTTTGCGCAACGTTGTTGCCATTGCTACAGGCATCGTGGTGTCACGCT
CGTCGTTTGGTATGGCTTCATTCAGCTCCGGTTCCCAACGATCAAGGCGAGTTACATGATCCCCCATGTT
GTGCAAAAAAGCGGTTAGCTCCTTCGGTCCTCCGATCGTTGTCAGAAGTAAGTTGGCCGCAGTGTTATCA
CTCATGGTTATGGCAGCACTGCATAATTCTCTTACTGTCATGCCATCCGTAAGATGCTTTTCTGTGACTG
GTGAGTACTCAACCAAGTCATTCTGAGAATAGTGTATGCGGCGACCGAGTTGCTCTTGCCCGGCGTCAAT
ACGGGATAATACCGCGCCACATAGCAGAACTTTAAAAGTGCTCATCATTGGAAAACGTTCTTCGGGGCGA
AAACTCTCAAGGATCTTACCGCTGTTGAGATCCAGTTCGATGTAACCCACTCGTGCACCCAACTGATCTT
CAGCATCTTTTACTTTCACCAGCGTTTCTGGGTGAGCAAAAACAGGAAGGCAAAATGCCGCAAAAAAGGG
AATAAGGGCGACACGGAAATGTTGAATACTCATACTCTTCCTTTTTCAATATTATTGAAGCATTTATCAG
GGTTATTGTCTCATGAGCGGATACATATTTGAATGTATTTAGAAAAATAAACAAATAGGGGTTCCGCGCA
CATTTCCCCGAAAAGTGCCACCTG
[124 nt withheld, positions 5625-5748]
C
[91 nt withheld, positions 5750-5840]
A
[49 nt withheld, positions 5842-5890]
CCTTTGACGTTGGAGTCCACGTTCTTT
[37 nt withheld, positions 5918-5954]
ACCCTATCTCGGTCTATTCTTTTGATTTATAAGGGATTTTGCCGATTTCGGCCTATTGGTTAAAAAATGA
GCTGATTTAACAAAAATTTAACGCGAATTTTAACAAAATATTAACGCTTACAATTTACGCGCGCGTTGAC
ATTGATTATTGACTAGTTATTAATAGTAATCAATTACGGGGTCATTAGTTCATAGCCCATATATGGAGTT
CCGCGTTACATAACTTACGGTAAATGGCCCGCCTGGCTGACCGCCCAACGACCCCCGCCCATTGACGTCA
ATAATGACGTATGTTCCCATAGTAACGCCAATAGGGACTTTCCATTGACGTCAATGGGTGGAGTATTTAC
GGTAAACTGCCCACTTGGCAGTACATCAAGTGTATCATATGCCAAGTACGCCCCCTATTGACGTCAATGA
CGGTAAATGGCCCGCCTGGCATTATGCCCAGTACATGACCTTATGGGACTTTCCTACTTGGCAGTACATC
TACGTATTAGTCATCGCTATTACCATGGTGATGCGGTTTTGGCAGTACATCAATGGGCGTGGATAGCGGT
TTGACTCACGGGGATTTCCAAGTCTCCACCCCATTGACGTCAATGGGAGTTTGTTTTGGCACCAAAATCA
ACGGGACTTTCCAAAATGTCGTAACAACTCCGCCCCATTGACGCAAATGGGCGGTAGGCGTGTACGGTGG
GAGGTCTATATAAGCAGAGCTCTCTGGCTAACTAGAGAACCCACTGCTTACTGGCTTATCGAAATTAATA
CGACTCACTATAGGGAGACCCAAGCTGGCTAGCGTTTAAACTTAAGCTTGGTACCGAGCTCGGATCCACT
AGTCCAGTGTGGTGGAATTCGGCTTCACCATG
